Addgene plasmid #190205: pMEXneo-TrkC-TrkB-hybrid
Purpose: To express a Human TrkC receptor that binds only BDNF. The second IgG like domain which is the main binding domain comes from the TrkB receptor
Depositing lab: Pantelis Tsoulfas. Depositing organization: University of Miami. Publication: High resolution mapping of the binding site of TrkA for nerve growth factor and TrkC for neurotrophin-3 on the second immunoglobulin-like domain of the Trk receptors. Urfer R, Tsoulfas P, O'Connell L, Hongo JA, Zhao W, Presta LG. J Biol Chem. 1998 Mar 6;273(10):5829-40. doi: 10.1074/jbc.273.10.5829. PubMed 9488719.
Backbone
  Vector backbone: pMEXneo
  Backbone manufacturer: Forough R, et al. J Biol Chem. 1993 Feb 5;268(4):2960-8. PMID: 7679105
  Backbone size w/o insert (bp): 6392
  Total vector size (bp): 8949
  Vector type: Mammalian Expression
  Selectable markers: Neomycin (select with G418)
Growth in bacteria
  Bacterial resistance: Ampicillin, 100 μg/mL
  Growth temperature: 37°C
  Growth strain: NEB Stable
  Copy number: High Copy
Gene/Insert
  Gene/Insert name: TrkC (alt name: NTRK3 or gp145(trkC))
  Species: H. sapiens (human)
  Insert size (bp): 2557
  Mutation: The second IgG like domain and the extracellular juxtamembrane domain are replaced with the human TrkB sequences
  GenBank ID: AAA75374.1, AAB33111.1, AAB33112.1, NP_001007157.1, NP_001012338.1, NP_001230030.1, NP_002521.2, Q16288.2,
  Entrez Gene: NTRK3 (a.k.a. GP145-TrkC, TRKC, gp145(trkC))
  Promoter: Moloney mouse sarcoma virus right LTR
  Cloning method: Restriction Enzyme; 5′ cloning site SbfI (not destroyed); 3′ cloning site EcoRI (not destroyed)
  Sequencing primers: 5′ M13 Forward; 3′ EBV-rev
Terms and licenses: Academic/Nonprofit Terms; Industry Terms: Not Available to Industry
How to cite: pMEXneo-TrkC-TrkB-hybrid was a gift from Pantelis Tsoulfas (Addgene plasmid # 190205 ; http://n2t.net/addgene:190205 ; RRID:Addgene_190205)
