[The description below was written by a language model from this plasmid's Addgene catalogue record and pLannotate feature annotations shown in this document.]
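Description:
pMEXneo-TrkC-TrkB-hybrid is a mammalian expression plasmid of about 8.9 kb, built on the pMEXneo backbone, that encodes a chimeric human TrkC (NTRK3) receptor tyrosine kinase. It is propagated in E. coli through a high-copy ColE1/pUC-type origin with ampicillin selection from the β-lactamase gene. The feature table also shows remnants of pBR322 and pUC ancestry: rop and bom fragments, a lac promoter/operator, and lacZα and lacI fragments. These are cloning vestiges rather than functional parts of the design. For selection in mammalian cells, an SV40 enhancer/early promoter drives a Tn5-derived neo gene, which is flanked by ble and transposase fragments. It is followed by the SV40 small t intron and polyadenylation signal, and it allows G418 selection of stable transfectants.

The roughly 2.6 kb insert was cloned between SbfI and EcoRI sites downstream of a retroviral long terminal repeat. The record describes this element as the Moloney mouse sarcoma virus right LTR, while the automated annotation labels it a Moloney murine leukemia virus LTR fragment. It acts as the promoter for the receptor coding sequence. Because the plasmid is circular, the annotated SV40 poly(A) signal lies just past the end of the open reading frame, though on the opposite strand, and no dedicated terminator for the insert is annotated.

In the encoded receptor, the second immunoglobulin-like domain, which is the main neurotrophin-binding determinant, and the extracellular juxtamembrane region are replaced with the corresponding human TrkB sequences. According to the record, this changes ligand specificity so that the receptor binds only BDNF, rather than TrkC's normal ligand neurotrophin-3. The annotation tool recognises the whole reading frame simply as NTRK3. The construct suits studies of Trk ligand-binding specificity and BDNF-triggered signalling through the TrkC portion of the receptor in transfected cells.
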