Features (pLannotate 1.2.2; 24 found; start..end, strand, type, name):
     25..159     -  polyA_signal   SV40 poly(A) signal: SV40 polyadenylation signal
    182..265     -  CDS            large T antigen (fragment): large T antigen from SV40 (simian virus 40)
    584..604     -  CDS            SV40 NLS: nuclear localization signal of SV40 (simian virus 40) large T antigen
    734..799     -  intron         small t intron: SV40 (simian virus 40) small t antigen intron
    801..875     -  CDS            small t antigen (fragment): SV40 (simian virus 40) small t antigen
    878..1198    -  CDS            ble (fragment): BLE_KLEPN - Experimental evidence at protein level: Swiss-Prot protein existence level 1. Binding protein with a strong affinity to the bleomycin family of antibiotics. Binds to CL990; an antimitotic-antibiotic compound. From Klebsiella pneumoniae.
   1222..2013    -  CDS            neo: KKA2_KLEPN - Also known as kan, nptII. Experimental evidence at protein level: Swiss-Prot protein existence level 1. Resistance to kanamycin, neomycin, paromomycin, ribostamycin, butirosin and gentamicin B. From Klebsiella pneumoniae.
   2045..2368    -  CDS            tnpA (fragment): TN5P_ECOLX - Also known as tnp. Experimental evidence at protein level: Swiss-Prot protein existence level 1. Mediates transposition of transposon Tn5 by a 'cut and paste' mechanism. First, the monomeric transposase binds the 19 bp inverted DNA repeats flanking the transposon. Then, dimerization of the DNA- bound transposase creates a synaptic DNA complex. After nicking of the first DNA strand, excision of the transposon proceeds through a series of intermediates. The transposase then mediates the insertion of the transposon at a new site by strand transfer. The activity of the wild- type tran
   2370..2699    -  promoter       SV40 promoter: SV40 enhancer and early promoter
   2706..2748    +  CDS            rop (fragment): Rop protein, which maintains plasmids at low copy number; rop
   2850..2940    +  misc_feature   bom (fragment): basis of mobility region from pBR322
   2990..3006    -  protein_bind   lac operator: The lac repressor binds to the lac operator to inhibit transcription in E. coli. This inhibition can be relieved by adding lactose or isopropyl-β-D-thiogalactopyranoside (IPTG). lac repressor encoded by lacI
   3014..3044    -  promoter       lac promoter: promoter for the E. coli lac operon
   3059..3080    -  protein_bind   CAP binding site: CAP binding activates transcription in the presence of cAMP. E. coli catabolite activator protein
   3093..3185    -  CDS            lacI (fragment): lac repressor; lacI; The lac repressor binds to the lac operator to inhibit transcription in E. coli. This inhibition can be relieved by adding lactose or isopropyl-β-D-thiogalactopyranoside (IPTG).
   3368..3956    -  rep_origin     ori: high-copy-number ColE1/pMB1/pBR322/pUC origin of replication
   4127..4987    -  CDS            AmpR: β-lactamase; bla; confers resistance to ampicillin, carbenicillin, and related antibiotics
   4988..5092    -  promoter       AmpR promoter: bla
   5187..5222    +  CDS            rop (fragment): Rop protein, which maintains plasmids at low copy number; rop
   5324..5423    +  misc_feature   bom (fragment): basis of mobility region from pBR322
   5429..5583    -  CDS            lacZα (fragment): LacZα fragment of β-galactosidase; lacZ fragment
   5853..6328    +  LTR            LTR (fragment): long terminal repeat from Moloney murine leukemia virus
   6329..6363    -  misc_feature   MCS (fragment): pUC18/19 multiple cloning site
   6373..8946    +  CDS            NTRK3: NTRK3_HUMAN - Also known as TRKC. Experimental evidence at protein level: Swiss-Prot protein existence level 1. Receptor tyrosine kinase involved in nervous system and probably heart development. Upon binding of its ligand NTF3/neurotrophin-3, NTRK3 autophosphorylates and activates different signaling pathways, including the phosphatidylinositol 3-kinase/AKT and the MAPK pathways, that control cell survival and differentiation. From Homo sapiens (Human).
>Addgene plasmid #190205 | pMEXneo-TrkC-TrkB-hybrid | addgene full sequence | sequence record 374467 | Addgene NGS Result
TGGTGGCTGGTGGTCATGAATTCCGATCCAGACATGATAAGATACATTGATGAGTTTGGACAAACCACAA
CTAGAATGCAGTGAAAAAAATGCTTTATTTGTGAAATTTGTGATGCTATTGCTTTATTTGTAACCATTAT
AAGCTGCAATAAACAAGTTAACAACAACAATTGCATTCATTTTATGTTTCAGGTTCAGGGGGAGGTGTGG
GAGGTTTTTTAAAGCAAGTAAAACCTCTACAAATGTGGTATGGCTGATTATGATCTCTAGTCAAGGCACT
ATACATCAAATATTCCTTATTAACCCCTTTACAAATTAAAAAGCTAAAGGTACACAATTTTTGAGCATAG
TTATTAATAGCAGACACTCTATGCCTGTGTGGAGTAAGAAAAAACAGTATGTTATGATTATAACTGTTAT
GCCTACTTATAAAGGTTACAGAATATTTTTCCATAATTTTCTTGTATAGCAGTGCAGCTTTTTCCTTTGT
GGTGTAAATAGCAAAGCAAGCAAGAGTTCTATTACTAAACACAGCATGACTCAAAAAACTTAGCAATTCT
GAAGGAAAGTCCTTGGGGTCTTCTACCTTTCTCTTCTTTTTTGGAGGAGTAGAATGTTGAGAGTCAGCAG
TAGCCTCATCATCACTAGATGGCATTTCTTCTGAGCAAAACAGGTTTTCCTCATTAAAGGCATTCCACCA
CTGCTCCCATTCATCAGTTCCATAGGTTGGAATCTAAAATACACAAACAATTAGAATCAGTAGTTTAACA
CATTATACACTTAAAAATTTTATATTTACCTTAGAGCTTTAAATCTCTGTAGGTAGTTTGTCCAATTATG
TCACACCACAGAAGTAAGGTTCCTTCACAAAGATCCGGACCAAAGCGGCCATCGTGCCTCCCCACTCCTG
CAGTTCGGGGGCATGGATGCGCGGATAGCCGCTGCTGGTTTCCTGGATGCCGACGGATTTGCACTGCCGG
TAGAACTCCGCGAGGTCGTCCAGCCTCAGGCAGCAGCTGAACCAACTCGCGAGGGGATCGAGCCCGGGGT
GGGCGAAGAACTCCAGCATGAGATCCCCGCGCTGGAGGATCATCCAGCCGGCGTCCCGGAAAACGATTCC
GAAGCCCAACCTTTCATAGAAGGCGGCGGTGGAATCGAAATCTCGTGATGGCAGGTTGGGCGTCGCTTGG
TCGGTCATTTCGAACCCCAGAGTCCCGCTCAGAAGAACTCGTCAAGAAGGCGATAGAAGGCGATGCGCTG
CGAATCGGGAGCGGCGATACCGTAAAGCACGAGGAAGCGGTCAGCCCATTCGCCGCCAAGCTCTTCAGCA
ATATCACGGGTAGCCAACGCTATGTCCTGATAGCGGTCCGCCACACCCAGCCGGCCACAGTCGATGAATC
CAGAAAAGCGGCCATTTTCCACCATGATATTCGGCAAGCAGGCATCGCCATGGGTCACGACGAGATCCTC
GCCGTCGGGCATGCGCGCCTTGAGCCTGGCGAACAGTTCGGCTGGCGCGAGCCCCTGATGCTCTTCGTCC
AGATCATCCTGATCGACAAGACCGGCTTCCATCCGAGTACGTGCTCGCTCGATGCGATGTTTCGCTTGGT
GGTCGAATGGGCAGGTAGCCGGATCAAGCGTATGCAGCCGCCGCATTGCATCAGCCATGATGGATACTTT
CTCGGCAGGAGCAAGGTGAGATGACAGGAGATCCTGCCCCGGCACTTCGCCCAATAGCAGCCAGTCCCTT
CCCGCTTCAGTGACAACGTCGAGCACAGCTGCGCAAGGAACGCCCGTCGTGGCCAGCCACGATAGCCGCG
CTGCCTCGTCCTGCAGTTCATTCAGGGCACCGGACAGGTCGGTCTTGACAAAAAGAACCGGGCGCCCCTG
CGCTGACAGCCGGAACACGGCGGCATCAGAGCAGCCGATTGTCTGTTGTGCCCAGTCATAGCCGAATAGC
CTCTCCACCCAAGCGGCCGGAGAACCTGCGTGCAATCCATCTTGTTCAATCATGCGAAACGATCCTCATC
CTGTCTCTTGATCAGATCTTGATCCCCTGCGCCATCAGATCCTTGGCGGCAAGAAAGCCATCCAGTTTAC
TTTGCAGGGCTTCCCAACCTTACCAGAGGGCGCCCCAGCTGGCAATTCCGGTTCGCTTGCTGTCCATAAA
ACCGCCCAGTCTAGCTATCGCCATGTAAGCCCACTGCAAGCTACCTGCTTTCTCTTTGCGCTTGCGTTTT
CCCTTGTCCAGATAGCCCAGTAGCTGACATTCATCCGGGGTCAGCACCGTTTCTGCGGACTGGCTTTCTA
CGTGTTCCGCTTCCTTTAGCAGCCCTTGCGCCCTGAGTGCTTGCGGCAGCGTGAAGCTTTTTGCAAAAGC
CTAGGCCTCCAAAAAAGCCTCCTCACTACTTCTGGAATAGCTCAGAGGCCGAGGCGGCCTCGGCCTCTGC
ATAAATAAAAAAAATTAGTCAGCCATGGGGCGGAGAATGGGCGGAACTGGGCGGAGTTAGGGGCGGGATG
GGCGGAGTTAGGGGCGGGACTATGGTTGCTGACTAATTGAGATGCATGCTTTGCATACTTCTGCCTGCTG
GGGAGCCTGGGGACTTTCCACACCTGGTTGCTGACTAATTGAGATGCATGCTTTGCATACTTCTGCCTGC
TGGGGAGCCTGGGGACTTTCCACACCCTAACTGACACACATTCCACAGCTGCCTCGCGCGTTTCGGTGAT
GACGGTGAAAACCTCTGACACATGCAGCTCCCGGAGACGGTCACAGCTTGTCTGTAAGCGGATGCCGGGA
GCAGACAAGCCCGTCAGGGCGCGTCAGCGGGTGTTGGCGGGTGTCGGGGCGCAGCCATGACCCAGTCACG
TAGCGATAGCGGAGTGTATACTGGCTTAACTATGCGGCATCAGAGCAGATTGTACTGAGAGTGCACCATA
CGGATCGGAATTAATTCGTAATCATGTCATAGCTGTTTCCTGTGTGAAATTGTTATCCGCTCACAATTCC
ACACAACATACGAGCCGGAAGCATAAAGTGTAAAGCCTGGGGTGCCTAATGAGTGAGCTAACTCACATTA
ATTGCGTTGCGCTCACTGCCCGCTTTCCAGTCGGGAAACCTGTCGTGCCAGCTGCATTAATGAATCGGCC
AACGCGCGGGGAGAGGCGGTTTGCGTATTGGGCGCTCTTCCGCTTCCTCGCTCACTGACTCGCTGCGCTC
GGTCGTTCGGCTGCGGCGAGCGGTATCAGCTCACTCAAAGGCGGTAATACGGTTATCCACAGAATCAGGG
GATAACGCAGGAAAGAACATGTGAGCAAAAGGCCAGCAAAAGGCCAGGAACCGTAAAAAGGCCGCGTTGC
TGGCGTTTTTCCATAGGCTCCGCCCCCCTGACGAGCATCACAAAAATCGACGCTCAAGTCAGAGGTGGCG
AAACCCGACAGGACTATAAAGATACCAGGCGTTTCCCCCTGGAAGCTCCCTCGTGCGCTCTCCTGTTCCG
ACCCTGCCGCTTACCGGATACCTGTCCGCCTTTCTCCCTTCGGGAAGCGTGGCGCTTTCTCATAGCTCAC
GCTGTAGGTATCTCAGTTCGGTGTAGGTCGTTCGCTCCAAGCTGGGCTGTGTGCACGAACCCCCCGTTCA
GCCCGACCGCTGCGCCTTATCCGGTAACTATCGTCTTGAGTCCAACCCGGTAAGACACGACTTATCGCCA
CTGGCAGCAGCCACTGGTAACAGGATTAGCAGAGCGAGGTATGTAGGCGGTGCTACAGAGTTCTTGAAGT
GGTGGCCTAACTACGGCTACACTAGAAGAACAGTATTTGGTATCTGCGCTCTGCTGAAGCCAGTTACCTT
CGGAAAAAGAGTTGGTAGCTCTTGATCCGGCAAACAAACCACCGCTGGTAGCGGTGGTTTTTTTGTTTGC
AAGCAGCAGATTACGCGCAGAAAAAAAGGATCTCAAGAAGATCCTTTGATCTTTTCTACGGGGTCTGACG
CTCAGTGGAACGAAAACTCACGTTAAGGGATTTTGGTCATGAGATTATCAAAAAGGATCTTCACCTAGAT
CCTTTTAAATTAAAAATGAAGTTTTAAATCAATCTAAAGTATATATGAGTAAACTTGGTCTGACAGTTAC
CAATGCTTAATCAGTGAGGCACCTATCTCAGCGATCTGTCTATTTCGTTCATCCATAGTTGCCTGACTCC
CCGTCGTGTAGATAACTACGATACGGGAGGGCTTACCATCTGGCCCCAGTGCTGCAATGATACCGCGAGA
CCCACGCTCACCGGCTCCAGATTTATCAGCAATAAACCAGCCAGCCGGAAGGGCCGAGCGCAGAAGTGGT
CCTGCAACTTTATCCGCCTCCATCCAGTCTATTAATTGTTGCCGGGAAGCTAGAGTAAGTAGTTCGCCAG
TTAATAGTTTGCGCAACGTTGTTGCCATTGCTACAGGCATCGTGGTGTCACGCTCGTCGTTTGGTATGGC
TTCATTCAGCTCCGGTTCCCAACGATCAAGGCGAGTTACATGATCCCCCATGTTGTGCAAAAAAGCGGTT
AGCTCCTTCGGTCCTCCGATCGTTGTCAGAAGTAAGTTGGCCGCAGTGTTATCACTCATGGTTATGGCAG
CACTGCATAATTCTCTTACTGTCATGCCATCCGTAAGATGCTTTTCTGTGACTGGTGAGTACTCAACCAA
GTCATTCTGAGAATAGTGTATGCGGCGACCGAGTTGCTCTTGCCCGGCGTCAATACGGGATAATACCGCG
CCACATAGCAGAACTTTAAAAGTGCTCATCATTGGAAAACGTTCTTCGGGGCGAAAACTCTCAAGGATCT
TACCGCTGTTGAGATCCAGTTCGATGTAACCCACTCGTGCACCCAACTGATCTTCAGCATCTTTTACTTT
CACCAGCGTTTCTGGGTGAGCAAAAACAGGAAGGCAAAATGCCGCAAAAAAGGGAATAAGGGCGACACGG
AAATGTTGAATACTCATACTCTTCCTTTTTCAATATTATTGAAGCATTTATCAGGGTTATTGTCTCATGA
GCGGATACATATTTGAATGTATTTAGAAAAATAAACAAATAGGGGTTCCGCGCACATTTCCCCGAAAAGT
GCCACCTGACGTCTAAGAAACCATTATTATCATGACATTAACCTATAAAAATAGGCGTATCACGAGGCCC
TTTCGTCTCGCGCGTTTCGGTGATGACGGTGAAAACCTCTGACACATGCAGCTCCCGGAGACGGTCACAG
CTTGTCTGTAAGCGGATGCCGGGAGCAGACAAGCCCGTCAGGGCGCGTCAGCGGGTGTTGGCGGGTGTCG
GGGCTGGCTTAACTATGCGGCATCAGAGCAGATTGTACTGAGAGTGCACCATATGCGGTGTGAAATACCG
CACAGATGCGTAAGGAGAAAATACCGCATCAGGCGCCATTCGCCATTCAGGCTGCGCAACTGTTGGGAAG
GGCGATCGGTGCGGGCCTCTTCGCTATTACGCCAGCTGGCGAAAGGGGGATGTGCTGCAAGGCGATTAAG
TTGGGTAACGCCAGGGTTTTCCCAGTCACGACGTTGTAAAACGACGGCCAGTGCCAAGCTAATTCTCTGT
ACTCTATATTTAAGTTTCCTATAAATCTATAGCTTTTCTAAAAATAAAATCTATTTAAAAATTACTTGAA
TGAAAGGTAAACACGCCTCTTTCACACAGTCTGATGCAAAGTCTCATCAAGAATTGGGCAGTCCTGGGAA
GTTGGAACCCTGTAAATACGGACTCCACCGTGCAGACAATGCCATGTAGAGAAGCGTGTTCCCAAGATCC
CAGCTTCCCCACTCTGGGTCCTTCCCCTCATAGATATAAACGTGAAAGACCCCAGCCGTAGGTTTGGCAA
GCTAGCTTAAGTAACGCCATTTTGCAAGGCATGGAAAAATACATAACTGAGAATAGAGAAGTTCAGATCA
AGGTCAGGAACAGAGAGACAGCTGAATATGGGCCAAACAGGATATCTGTGGTAAGCAGTTCCTGCCCCGG
CTCAGGGCCAAGAACAGATGGAACAGCTGAATTGGGGCAAACAGGATATCTGCGGTAAGCAGTTCCTGCC
CCGGCTCAGGGCCAAGAACAGATGGTCCCCAGATGCGGTCCAGCCCTCAGCAGTTTCTAGAGAACCATCA
GATGTTTCCAGGGTGCCCCAAGGACCTGAAAATGACCCTGTGCCTTATTTGAACTAACCAATCAGTTCGC
TTCTCGCTTCTGTTCGCGCGCTTCCGCTCCCCGAGCTCAATAAAAGAGCCCACAACCCCTCACTCGGCGC
GCCAGTCTTCCGATAGACTGCGTCGCCCAGCTTGCATGCCTGCAGGTCGACTCTAGAGGATCCGCGTCGG
AGATGGATGTCTCTCTTTGCCCAGCCAAGTGTAGTTTCTGGCGGATTTTCTTGCTGGGAAGCGTCTGGCT
GGACTATGTGGGCTCCGTGCTGGCTTGCCCTGCAAATTGTGTCTGCAGCAAGACTGAGATCAATTGCCGG
CGGCCGGACGATGGGAACCTCTTCCCCCTCCTGGAAGGGCAGGATTCAGGGAACAGCAATGGGAACGCCA
ATATCAACATCACGGACATCTCAAGGAATATCACTTCCATACGCATAGAGAACTGGCGCAGTCTTCACAC
GCTCAACGCCGTGGACATGGAGCTCTACACCGGACTTCAAAAGCTGACCATCAAGAACTCAGGACTTCGG
AGCATTCAGCCCAGAGCCTTTGCCAAGAACCCCCATTTGCGTTATATAAACCTGTCAAGTAACCGGCTCA
CCACACTCTCGTGGCAGCTCTTCCAGACGCTGAGTCTTCGGGAATTGCAGTTGGAGCAGAACTTTTTCAA
CTGCAGCTGTGACATCCGCTGGATGCAGCTCTGGCAGGAGCAGGGGGAGGCCAAGCTCAACAGCCAGAAC
CTCTACTGCATCAATGCTGATGGCTCCCAGCTTCCTCTCTTCCGCATGAACATCAGTCAGTGTGACCTTC
CTGAGATCAGCGTGAGCCACGTCAACCTGACCGTACGAGAGGGTGACAATGCTGTTATCACTTGCAATGG
CTCTGGATCACCCCTTCCTGATGTGGACTGGATAGTCACTGGGCTGCAGTCCATCAACACTCACCAGACC
AATCTGAACTGGACCAATGTTCATGCCATCAACTTGACGCTGGTGAATGTGACGAGTGAGGACAATGGCT
TCACCCTGACGTGCATTGCAGAGAACGTGGTGGGCATGAGCAACGCGTCTGTCAACCTCACTGTGCATTT
TGCACCAACTATCACATTTCTCGAATCTCCAACCTCAGACCACCACTGGTGCATTCCATTCACTGTGAAA
GGCAACCCAAAACCAGCGCTTCAGTGGTTCTATAACGGGGCAATATTGAATGAGTCCAAATACATCTGTA
CTAAAATACATGTTACCAATCACACGGAGTACCACGGCTGCCTCCAGCTGGATAATCCCACTCACATGAA
CAATGGGGACTACACTCTAATAGCCAAGAATGAGTATGGGAAGGATGAGAAACAGATTTCTGCTCACTTC
ATGGGCTGGCCTGGAATTGACGATGGTGCAAACCCAAATTATCCTGATGTAATTTATGAAGATTATGGAA
CTGCAGCGAATGACATCGGGGACACCACGAACAGAAGTAATGAAATCCCTTCCACAGACGTCACCCACAA
ACCAGAAGAAGACACTTTTGGGGTATCCATAGCAGTTGGACTTGCTGCTTTTGCCTGTGTCCTGTTGGTG
GTTCTCTTCGTCATGATCAACAAATATGGTCGACGGTCCAAATTTGGAATGAAGGGTCCCGTGGCTGTCA
TCAGTGGTGAGGAGGACTCAGCCAGCCCACTGCACCACATCAACCACGGCATCACCACGCCCTCGTCACT
GGATGCCGGGCCCGACACTGTGGTCATTGGCATGACTCGCATCCCTGTCATTGAGAACCCCCAGTACTTC
CGTCAGGGACACAACTGCCACAAGCCGGACACGTATGTGCAGCACATTAAGAGGAGAGACATCGTGCTGA
AGCGAGAACTGGGTGAGGGAGCCTTTGGAAAGGTCTTCCTGGCCGAGTGCTACAACCTCAGCCCGACCAA
GGACAAGATGCTTGTGGCTGTGAAGGCCCTGAAGGATCCCACCCTGGCTGCCCGGAAGGATTTCCAGAGG
GAGGCCGAGCTGCTCACCAACCTGCAGCATGAGCACATTGTCAAGTTCTATGGAGTGTGCGGCGATGGGG
ACCCCCTCATCATGGTCTTTGAATACATGAAGCATGGAGACCTGAATAAGTTCCTCAGGGCCCATGGGCC
AGATGCAATGATCCTTGTGGATGGACAGCCACGCCAGGCCAAGGGTGAGCTGGGGCTCTCCCAAATGCTC
CACATTGCCAGTCAGATCGCCTCGGGTATGGTGTACCTGGCCTCCCAGCACTTTGTGCACCGAGACCTGG
CCACCAGGAACTGCCTGGTTGGAGCGAATCTGCTAGTGAAGATTGGGGACTTCGGCATGTCCAGAGATGT
CTACAGCACGGATTATTACAGGCTCTTTAATCCATCTGGAAATGATTTTTGTATATGGTGTGAGGTGGGA
GGACACACCATGCTCCCCATTCGCTGGATGCCTCCTGAAAGCATCATGTACCGGAAGTTCACTACAGAGA
GTGATGTATGGAGCTTCGGGGTGATCCTCTGGGAGATCTTCACCTATGGAAAGCAGCCATGGTTCCAACT
CTCAAACACGGAGGTCATTGAGTGCATTACCCAAGGTCGTGTTTTGGAGCGGCCCCGAGTCTGCCCCAAA
GAGGTGTACGATGTCATGCTGGGGTGCTGGCAGAGGGAACCACAGCAGCGGTTGAACATCAAGGAGATCT
ACAAAATCCTCCATGCTTTGGGGAAGGCCACCCCAATCTACCTGGACATTCTTGGCTAG
